>Addgene plasmid #54197 | mEmerald-Myotilin-N-14 | depositor partial sequence | sequence record 84346 | insert sequence
ATCCGCTAGCGCTACCGGACTCAGATCTCGAGGCCACCATGTTTAACTACGAACGTCCAAAACACTTCAT
CCAGTCCCAAAACCCATGTGGCTCCAGATTGCAGCCTCCTGGACCAGAAACCTCCAGCTTCTCTAGCCAG
ACCAAACAGTCTTCCATTATCATCCAGCCCCGCCAGTGTACAGAGCAAAGATTTTCTGCCTCCTCAACAC
TGAGCTCTCACATCACCATGTCCTCCTCTGCTTTCCCTGCTTCTCCCCAGCAGCATGCTGGCTCCAACCC
AGGCCAAAGGGTTACAACCACCTATAACCAGTCCCCAGCCAGCTTCCTCAGCTCCATATTACCATCACAG
CCTGATTACAATAGCAGTAAAATCCCTTCCGCTATGGATTCCAACTATCAACAGTCCTCAGCTGGCCAAC
CTATAAATGCAAAGCCATCCCAAACTGCAAATGCTAAGCCCATACCAAGAACTCCTGATCATGAAATACA
AGGATCAAAAGAAGCTTTGATTCAAGATTTGGAAAGAAAGCTGAAATGCAAGGACACCCTTCTTCATAAT
GGAAATCAACGTCTAACATATGAAGAGAAGATGGCTCGCAGATTGCTAGGACCACAGAATGCAGCTGCTG
TGTTTCAAGCTCAGGATGACAGTGGTGCACAAGACTCGCAGCAACACAACTCAGAACATGCGCGACTGCA
AGTTCCTACATCACAAGTAAGAAGTAGATCAACCTCAAGGGGAGATGTGAATGATCAGGATGCAATCCAG
GAGAAATTTTACCCACCACGTTTCATTCAAGTGCCAGAGAACATGTCGATTGATGAAGGAAGATTCTGCA
GAATGGACTTCAAAGTGAGTGGACTGCCAGCTCCTGATGTGTCATGGTATCTAAATGGAAGAACAGTTCA
ATCAGATGATTTGCACAAAATGATAGTGTCTGAGAAGGGTCTTCATTCACTCATCTTTGAAGTAGTCAGA
GCTTCAGATGCAGGGGCTTATGCATGTGTTGCCAAGAATAGAGCAGGAGAAGCCACCTTCACTGTGCAGC
TGGATGTCCTTGCAAAAGAACATAAAAGAGCACCAATGTTTATCTACAAACCACAGAGCAAAAAAGTTTT
AGAGGGAGATTCAGTGAAACTAGAATGCCAGATCTCGGCTATACCTCCACCAAAGCTTTTCTGGAAAAGA
AATAATGAAATGGTACAATTCAACACTGACCGAATAAGCTTATATCAAGATAACACTGGAAGAGTTACTT
TACTGATAAAAGATGTAAACAAGAAAGATGCTGGGTGGTATACTGTGTCAGCAGTTAATGAAGCTGGAGT
GACTACATGTAACACAAGATTAGACGTTACGGCACGTCCAAACCAAACTCTTCCAGCTCCTAAGCAGTTA
CGGGTTCGACCAACATTCAGCAAATATTTAGCACTTAATGGGAAAGGTTTGAATGTAAAACAAGCTTTTA
ACCCAGAAGGAGAATTTCAGCGTTTGGCAGCTCAATCTGGACTCTATGAAAGTGAAGAACTTGGCGGAAG
CGGCGGGTCCGGAGGGGATCCACCGGTCGCCACCATGGTGAGCAAGGGCGAGGAGCTGTTCACCGGGGTG
GTGCCCATCCTGGTCGAGCTGGACGGCGACGTAAACGGCCACAAGTTCAGCGTGTCCGGCGAGGGCGAGG
GCGATGCCACCTACGGCAAGCTGACCCTGAAGTTCATCTGCACCACCGGCAAGCTGCCCGTGCCCTGGCC
CACCCTCGTGACCACCTTGACCTACGGCGTGCAGTGCTTCGCCCGCTACCCCGACCACATGAAGCAGCAC
GACTTCTTCAAGTCCGCCATGCCCGAAGGCTACGTCCAGGAGCGCACCATCTTCTTCAAGGACGACGGCA
ACTACAAGACCCGCGCCGAGGTGAAGTTCGAGGGCGACACCCTGGTGAACCGCATCGAGCTGAAGGGCAT
CGACTTCAAGGAGGACGGCAACATCCTGGGGCACAAGCTGGAGTACAACTACAACAGCCACAAGGTCTAT
ATCACCGCCGACAAGCAGAAGAACGGCATCAAGGTGAACTTCAAGACCCGCCACAACATCGAGGACGGCA
GCGTGCAGCTCGCCGACCACTACCAGCAGAACACCCCCATCGGCGACGGCCCCGTGCTGCTGCCCGACAA
CCACTACCTGAGCACCCAGTCCAAGCTGAGCAAAGACCCCAACGAGAAGCGCGATCACATGGTCCTGCTG
GAGTTCGTGACCGCCGCCGGGATCACTCTCGGCATGGACGAGCTGTACAAGTAAGCGGCCGCGACTCTAG
ATCATAATCAGCCATACCACATTT
