>Addgene plasmid #54197 | mEmerald-Myotilin-N-14 | addgene partial sequence | sequence record 93338 | EGFP-N 5'-CGTCGCCGTCCAGCTCGACCAG-3'
CCTTGCTCACCATGGTGGCGACCGGTGGATCCCCTCCGGACCCGCCGCTTCCGCCAAGTTCTTCACTTTC
ATAGAGTCCAGATTGAGCTGCCAAACGCTGAAATTCTCCTTCTGGGTTAAAAGCTTGTTTTACATTCAAA
CCTTTCCCATTAAGTGCTAAATATTTGCTGAATGTTGGTCGAACCCGTAACTGCTTAGGAGCTGGAAGAG
TTTGGTTTGGACGTGCCGTAACGTCTAATCTTGTGTTACATGTAGTCACTCCAGCTTCATTAACTGCTGA
CACAGTATACCACCCAGCATCTTTCTTGTTTACATCTTTTATCAGTAAAGTAACTCTTCCAGTGTTATCT
TGATATAAGCTTATTCGGTCAGTGTTGAATTGTACCATTTCATTATTTCTTTTCCAGAAAAGCTTTGGTG
GAGGTATAGCCGAGATCTGGCATTCTAGTTTCACTGAATCTCCCTCTAAAACTTTTTTGCTCTGTGGTTT
GTAGATAAACATTGGTGCTCTTTTATGTTCTTTTGCAAGGACATCCAGCTGCACAGTGAAGGTGGCTTCT
CCTGCTCTATTCTTGGCAACACATGCATAAGCCCCTGCATCTGAAGCTCTGACTACTTCAAAGATGAGTG
AATGAAGACCCTTCTCAGACACTATCATTTTGTGCAAATCATCTGATTGAACTGTTCTTCCATTTAGATA
CCATGACACATCAGGAGCTGGCAGTCCACTCACTTTGAAGTCCATTCTGCAGAATCTTCCTTCATCAATC
G
