[The description below was written by a language model from this plasmid's Addgene catalogue record.]
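Description:
mEmerald-Myotilin-N-14 is a mammalian expression plasmid built on the mEmerald-N1 backbone (about 4.75 kb without the insert), designed to produce human myotilin (MYOT) fused to the green fluorescent protein mEmerald. The myotilin coding sequence sits downstream of the CMV promoter, a strong constitutive promoter for transient or stable expression in a wide range of mammalian cell lines. The fluorescent protein is supplied by the backbone at the C terminus of the insert, so the translated product is myotilin followed by mEmerald. The "N-14" in the name probably refers to the N1-type fusion layout and to a linker between the two proteins, but the record does not say so. The use of an SV40pA reverse sequencing primer suggests that the transcript ends at an SV40 polyadenylation signal, as is usual for this vector family. No feature table is provided and the cloning method is recorded as unknown.

The plasmid is maintained at high copy in E. coli under kanamycin selection, and it carries a neomycin resistance marker so that transfected mammalian cells can be selected with G418 to derive stable lines. The bacterial origin of replication is not named in the record.

Myotilin is a structural protein associated with the actin cytoskeleton, and the record lists the expected localization of the fusion as cytoskeletal. mEmerald is a bright, monomeric GFP derivative with recorded excitation and emission maxima of 487 nm and 509 nm. The construct therefore serves as a fluorescent localization marker, letting users visualize myotilin-containing cytoskeletal structures by fluorescence microscopy in live or fixed cells.
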