Addgene plasmid #54197: mEmerald-Myotilin-N-14
Purpose: Localization: Cytoskeleton, Excitation: 487, Emission: 509
Depositing lab: Michael Davidson. Depositing organization: Florida State University, Tallahassee.
Backbone
  Vector backbone: mEmerald-N1
  Backbone size w/o insert (bp): 4750
  Vector type: Mammalian Expression
  Selectable markers: Neomycin (select with G418)
Growth in bacteria
  Bacterial resistance: Kanamycin, 50 μg/mL
  Growth temperature: 37°C
  Growth strain: DH5alpha
  Copy number: High Copy
Gene/Insert
  Gene/Insert name: Myotilin (alt name: NM_006790.1)
  Species: H. sapiens (human)
  Entrez Gene: MYOT (a.k.a. LGMD1, LGMD1A, MFM3, TTID, TTOD)
  Promoter: CMV
  Tag / fusion protein: mEmerald (C terminal on backbone)
  Cloning method: Unknown
  Sequencing primers: 5′ CMV-F; 3′ SV40pA-R
Terms and licenses: Academic/Nonprofit Terms; Industry Terms
Depositor comments: . Excitation = 487; Emission = 509. Localization data: Cytoskeleton
How to cite: mEmerald-Myotilin-N-14 was a gift from Michael Davidson (Addgene plasmid # 54197 ; http://n2t.net/addgene:54197 ; RRID:Addgene_54197)
